LOCUS       Exported 8244 bp ds-DNA circular SYN 12-MAY-2021
DEFINITION  To convert human fetal lung fibroblasts into induced cholinergic
            neurons (hiCN) in combination with two small molecules, forskolin
            and dorsomorphin..
ACCESSION   .
VERSION     .
KEYWORDS    pLNCX2-NGN2-IRES-GFP
SOURCE      synthetic DNA construct
  ORGANISM  synthetic DNA construct
REFERENCE   1 (bases 1 to 8244)
  AUTHORS   Liu ML, Zang T, Zou Y, Chang JC, Gibson JR, Huber KM, Zhang CL
  TITLE     Small molecules enable neurogenin 2 to efficiently convert human
            fibroblasts into cholinergic neurons.
  JOURNAL   Nat Commun. 2013;4:2183. doi: 10.1038/ncomms3183.
  PUBMED    23873306
REFERENCE   2 (bases 1 to 8244)
  AUTHORS   .
  TITLE     Direct Submission
  JOURNAL   Exported May 12, 2021 from SnapGene Server 1.1.58
            http://www.snapgene.com
FEATURES             Location/Qualifiers
     source          1..8244
                     /organism="synthetic DNA construct"
                     /mol_type="other DNA"
     enhancer        23..326
                     /label=CMV enhancer
                     /note="human cytomegalovirus immediate early enhancer"
     promoter        327..530
                     /label=CMV promoter
                     /note="human cytomegalovirus (CMV) immediate early
                     promoter"
     primer_bind     481..501
                     /label=CMV-F
                     /note="Human CMV immediate early promoter, forward primer"
     misc_feature    1431..1982
                     /label=IRES
                     /note="internal ribosome entry site (IRES) of the
                     encephalomyocarditis virus (EMCV)"
     primer_bind     complement(1575..1592)
                     /label=IRES reverse
                     /note="IRES internal ribosome entry site, reverse primer.
                     Also called pCDH-rev"
     primer_bind     1802..1821
                     /label=IRES-F
                     /note="IRES internal ribosome entry site, forward primer"
     CDS             1985..2704
                     /codon_start=1
                     /product="the original enhanced GFP (Yang et al., 1996)"
                     /label=EGFP
                     /note="mammalian codon-optimized"
                     /translation="MVSKGEELFTGVVPILVELDGDVNGHKFSVSGEGEGDATYGKLTL
                     KFICTTGKLPVPWPTLVTTLTYGVQCFSRYPDHMKQHDFFKSAMPEGYVQERTIFFKDD
                     GNYKTRAEVKFEGDTLVNRIELKGIDFKEDGNILGHKLEYNYNSHNVYIMADKQKNGIK
                     VNFKIRHNIEDGSVQLADHYQQNTPIGDGPVLLPDNHYLSTQSALSKDPNEKRDHMVLL
                     EFVTAAGITLGMDELYK"
     CDS             1985..2701
                     /codon_start=1
                     /product="enhanced GFP"
                     /label=EGFP
                     /translation="MVSKGEELFTGVVPILVELDGDVNGHKFSVSGEGEGDATYGKLTL
                     KFICTTGKLPVPWPTLVTTLTYGVQCFSRYPDHMKQHDFFKSAMPEGYVQERTIFFKDD
                     GNYKTRAEVKFEGDTLVNRIELKGIDFKEDGNILGHKLEYNYNSHNVYIMADKQKNGIK
                     VNFKIRHNIEDGSVQLADHYQQNTPIGDGPVLLPDNHYLSTQSALSKDPNEKRDHMVLL
                     EFVTAAGITLGMDELYK"
     primer_bind     complement(2030..2051)
                     /label=EGFP-N
                     /note="EGFP, reverse primer"
     primer_bind     complement(2291..2310)
                     /label=EXFP-R
                     /note="For distinguishing EGFP variants, reverse primer"
     primer_bind     2638..2659
                     /label=EGFP-C
                     /note="EGFP, forward primer"
     LTR             2792..3385
                     /note="long terminal repeat from Moloney murine leukemia
                     virus"
     primer_bind     complement(3488..3510)
                     /label=pGEX 3'
                     /note="pGEX vectors, reverse primer"
     misc_feature    3596..3736
                     /label=bom
                     /note="basis of mobility region from pBR322"
     primer_bind     3651..3670
                     /label=pRS-marker
                     /note="pRS vectors, use to sequence yeast selectable
                     marker"
     primer_bind     complement(3751..3768)
                     /label=L4440
                     /note="L4440 vector, forward primer"
     rep_origin      complement(3922..4510)
                     /direction=LEFT
                     /label=ori
                     /note="high-copy-number ColE1/pMB1/pBR322/pUC origin of
                     replication"
     primer_bind     complement(4002..4021)
                     /label=pBR322ori-F
                     /note="pBR322 origin, forward primer"
     CDS             complement(4681..5541)
                     /codon_start=1
                     /gene="bla"
                     /product="beta-lactamase"
                     /label=AmpR
                     /note="confers resistance to ampicillin, carbenicillin, and
                     related antibiotics"
                     /translation="MSIQHFRVALIPFFAAFCLPVFAHPETLVKVKDAEDQLGARVGYI
                     ELDLNSGKILESFRPEERFPMMSTFKVLLCGAVLSRVDAGQEQLGRRIHYSQNDLVEYS
                     PVTEKHLTDGMTVRELCSAAITMSDNTAANLLLTTIGGPKELTAFLHNMGDHVTRLDRW
                     EPELNEAIPNDERDTTMPAAMATTLRKLLTGELLTLASRQQLIDWMEADKVAGPLLRSA
                     LPAGWFIADKSGAGERGSRGIIAALGPDGKPSRIVVIYTTGSQATMDERNRQIAEIGAS
                     LIKHW"
     primer_bind     5304..5323
                     /label=Amp-R
                     /note="Ampicillin resistance gene, reverse primer"
     promoter        complement(5542..5646)
                     /gene="bla"
                     /label=AmpR promoter
     primer_bind     5714..5732
                     /label=pBRforEco
                     /note="pBR322 vectors, upsteam of EcoRI site, forward
                     primer"
     LTR             6304..6479
                     /label=5' LTR (truncated)
                     /note="truncated long terminal repeat from Moloney murine
                     sarcoma virus"
     misc_feature    6542..6741
                     /label=MMLV Psi
                     /note="packaging signal of Moloney murine leukemia virus
                     (MMLV)"
     CDS             6942..7358
                     /label=gag (truncated)
                     /note="truncated Moloney murine leukemia virus (MMLV) gag
                     gene lacking the start codon"
     primer_bind     7288..7310
                     /label=pLXSN 5'
                     /note="Murine stem cell virus, forward primer. Also called
                     MSCV"
     primer_bind     7326..7342
                     /label=pBABE 5'
                     /note="Psi packaging signal, forward primer for pBABE
                     vectors"
     CDS             7402..8196
                     /codon_start=1
                     /gene="aph(3')-II (or nptII)"
                     /product="aminoglycoside phosphotransferase from Tn5"
                     /label=NeoR/KanR
                     /note="confers resistance to neomycin, kanamycin, and G418
                     (Geneticin(R))"
                     /translation="MIEQDGLHAGSPAAWVERLFGYDWAQQTIGCSDAAVFRLSAQGRP
                     VLFVKTDLSGALNELQDEAARLSWLATTGVPCAAVLDVVTEAGRDWLLLGEVPGQDLLS
                     SHLAPAEKVSIMADAMRRLHTLDPATCPFDHQAKHRIERARTRMEAGLVDQDDLDEEHQ
                     GLAPAELFARLKARMPDGEDLVVTHGDACLPNIMVENGRFSGFIDCGRLGVADRYQDIA
                     LATRDIAEELGGEWADRFLVLYGIAAPDSQRIAFYRLLDEFF"
     primer_bind     complement(7456..7475)
                     /label=Neo-R
                     /note="Neomycin resistance gene, reverse primer"
     primer_bind     8066..8085
                     /label=Neo-F
                     /note="Neomycin resistance gene, forward primer"
ORIGIN
        1 atagcccata tatggagttc cgcgttacat aacttacggt aaatggcccg cctggctgac
       61 cgcccaacga cccccgccca ttgacgtcaa taatgacgta tgttcccata gtaacgccaa
      121 tagggacttt ccattgacgt caatgggtgg agtatttacg gtaaactgcc cacttggcag
      181 tacatcaagt gtatcatatg ccaagtacgc cccctattga cgtcaatgac ggtaaatggc
      241 ccgcctggca ttatgcccag tacatgacct tatgggactt tcctacttgg cagtacatct
      301 acgtattagt catcgctatt accatggtga tgcggttttg gcagtacatc aatgggcgtg
      361 gatagcggtt tgactcacgg ggatttccaa gtctccaccc cattgacgtc aatgggagtt
      421 tgttttggca ccaaaatcaa cgggactttc caaaatgtcg taacaactcc gccccattga
      481 cgcaaatggg cggtaggcgt gtacggtggg aggtctatat aagcagagct ggtttagtga
      541 accgtcagat ccgctagcgc taccggactc agatccaccg gtgccaccat gttcgtcaaa
      601 tccgagacct tggagttgaa ggaggaagag gacgtgttag tgctgctcgg atcggcctcc
      661 cccgccttgg cggccctgac cccgctgtca tccagcgccg acgaagaaga ggaggaggag
      721 ccgggcgcgt caggcggggc gcgtcggcag cgcggggctg aggccgggca gggggcgcgg
      781 ggcggcgtgg ctgcgggtgc ggagggctgc cggcccgcac ggctgctggg tctggtacac
      841 gattgcaaac ggcgcccttc ccgggcgcgg gccgtctccc gaggcgccaa gacggccgag
      901 acggtgcagc gcatcaagaa gacccgtaga ctgaaggcca acaaccgcga gcgaaaccgc
      961 atgcacaacc tcaacgcggc actggacgcg ctgcgcgagg tgctccccac gttccccgag
     1021 gacgccaagc tcaccaagat cgagaccctg cgcttcgccc acaactacat ctgggcactc
     1081 accgagaccc tgcgcctggc ggatcactgc gggggcggcg gcgggggcct gccgggggcg
     1141 ctcttctccg aggcagtgtt gctgagcccg ggaggcgcca gcgccgccct gagcagcagc
     1201 ggagacagcc cctcgcccgc ctccacgtgg agttgcacca acagccccgc gccgtcctcc
     1261 tccgtgtcct ccaattccac ctccccctac agctgcactt tatcgcccgc cagcccggcc
     1321 gggtcagaca tggactattg gcagccccca cctcccgaca agcaccgcta tgcacctcac
     1381 ctccccatag ccagggattg tatctagatg aattccgccc ccccccccta acgttactgg
     1441 ccgaagccgc ttggaataag gccggtgtgc gtttgtctat atgttatttt ccaccatatt
     1501 gccgtctttt ggcaatgtga gggcccggaa acctggccct gtcttcttga cgagcattcc
     1561 taggggtctt tcccctctcg ccaaaggaat gcaaggtctg ttgaatgtcg tgaaggaagc
     1621 agttcctctg gaagcttctt gaagacaaac aacgtctgta gcgacccttt gcaggcagcg
     1681 gaacccccca cctggcgaca ggtgcctctg cggccaaaag ccacgtgtat aagatacacc
     1741 tgcaaaggcg gcacaacccc agtgccacgt tgtgagttgg atagttgtgg aaagagtcaa
     1801 atggctctcc tcaagcgtat tcaacaaggg gctgaaggat gcccagaagg taccccattg
     1861 tatgggatct gatctggggc ctcggtgcac atgctttaca tgtgtttagt cgaggttaaa
     1921 aaacgtctag gccccccgaa ccacggggac gtggttttcc tttgaaaaac acgatgataa
     1981 taccatggtg agcaagggcg aggagctgtt caccggggtg gtgcccatcc tggtcgagct
     2041 ggacggcgac gtaaacggcc acaagttcag cgtgtccggc gagggcgagg gcgatgccac
     2101 ctacggcaag ctgaccctga agttcatctg caccaccggc aagctgcccg tgccctggcc
     2161 caccctcgtg accaccctga cctacggcgt gcagtgcttc agccgctacc ccgaccacat
     2221 gaagcagcac gacttcttca agtccgccat gcccgaaggc tacgtccagg agcgcaccat
     2281 cttcttcaag gacgacggca actacaagac ccgcgccgag gtgaagttcg agggcgacac
     2341 cctggtgaac cgcatcgagc tgaagggcat cgacttcaag gaggacggca acatcctggg
     2401 gcacaagctg gagtacaact acaacagcca caacgtctat atcatggccg acaagcagaa
     2461 gaacggcatc aaggtgaact tcaagatccg ccacaacatc gaggacggca gcgtgcagct
     2521 cgccgaccac taccagcaga acacccccat cggcgacggc cccgtgctgc tgcccgacaa
     2581 ccactacctg agcacccagt ccgccctgag caaagacccc aacgagaagc gcgatcacat
     2641 ggtcctgctg gagttcgtga ccgccgccgg gatcactctc ggcatggacg agctgtacaa
     2701 gtaaagcggc cgcgactcta gagtcgagtt tccttaatgg cctaacatcg ataaaataaa
     2761 agattttatt tagtctccag aaaaaggggg gaatgaaaga ccccacctgt aggtttggca
     2821 agctagctta agtaacgcca ttttgcaagg catggaaaaa tacataactg agaatagaga
     2881 agttcagatc aaggtcagga acagatggaa cagctgaata tgggccaaac aggatatctg
     2941 tggtaagcag ttcctgcccc ggctcagggc caagaacaga tggaacagct gaatatgggc
     3001 caaacaggat atctgtggta agcagttcct gccccggctc agggccaaga acagatggtc
     3061 cccagatgcg gtccagccct cagcagtttc tagagaacca tcagatgttt ccagggtgcc
     3121 ccaaggacct gaaatgaccc tgtgccttat ttgaactaac caatcagttc gcttctcgct
     3181 tctgttcgcg cgcttctgct ccccgagctc aataaaagag cccacaaccc ctcactcggg
     3241 gcgccagtcc tccgattgac tgagtcgccc gggtacccgt gtatccaata aaccctcttg
     3301 cagttgcatc cgacttgtgg tctcgctgtt ccttgggagg gtctcctctg agtgattgac
     3361 tacccgtcag cgggggtctt tcatttgggg gctcgtccgg gatcgggaga cccctgccca
     3421 gggaccaccg acccaccacc gggaggtaag ctggctgcct cgcgcgtttc ggtgatgacg
     3481 gtgaaaacct ctgacacatg cagctcccgg agacggtcac agcttgtctg taagcggatg
     3541 ccgggagcag acaagcccgt cagggcgcgt cagcgggtgt tggcgggtgt cggggcgcag
     3601 ccatgaccca gtcacgtagc gatagcggag tgtatactgg cttaactatg cggcatcaga
     3661 gcagattgta ctgagagtgc accatatgcg gtgtgaaata ccgcacagat gcgtaaggag
     3721 aaaataccgc atcaggcgct cttccgcttc ctcgctcact gactcgctgc gctcggtcgt
     3781 tcggctgcgg cgagcggtat cagctcactc aaaggcggta atacggttat ccacagaatc
     3841 aggggataac gcaggaaaga acatgtgagc aaaaggccag caaaaggcca ggaaccgtaa
     3901 aaaggccgcg ttgctggcgt ttttccatag gctccgcccc cctgacgagc atcacaaaaa
     3961 tcgacgctca agtcagaggt ggcgaaaccc gacaggacta taaagatacc aggcgtttcc
     4021 ccctggaagc tccctcgtgc gctctcctgt tccgaccctg ccgcttaccg gatacctgtc
     4081 cgcctttctc ccttcgggaa gcgtggcgct ttctcatagc tcacgctgta ggtatctcag
     4141 ttcggtgtag gtcgttcgct ccaagctggg ctgtgtgcac gaaccccccg ttcagcccga
     4201 ccgctgcgcc ttatccggta actatcgtct tgagtccaac ccggtaagac acgacttatc
     4261 gccactggca gcagccactg gtaacaggat tagcagagcg aggtatgtag gcggtgctac
     4321 agagttcttg aagtggtggc ctaactacgg ctacactaga aggacagtat ttggtatctg
     4381 cgctctgctg aagccagtta ccttcggaaa aagagttggt agctcttgat ccggcaaaca
     4441 aaccaccgct ggtagcggtg gtttttttgt ttgcaagcag cagattacgc gcagaaaaaa
     4501 aggatctcaa gaagatcctt tgatcttttc tacggggtct gacgctcagt ggaacgaaaa
     4561 ctcacgttaa gggattttgg tcatgagatt atcaaaaagg atcttcacct agatcctttt
     4621 aaattaaaaa tgaagtttta aatcaatcta aagtatatat gagtaaactt ggtctgacag
     4681 ttaccaatgc ttaatcagtg aggcacctat ctcagcgatc tgtctatttc gttcatccat
     4741 agttgcctga ctccccgtcg tgtagataac tacgatacgg gagggcttac catctggccc
     4801 cagtgctgca atgataccgc gagacccacg ctcaccggct ccagatttat cagcaataaa
     4861 ccagccagcc ggaagggccg agcgcagaag tggtcctgca actttatccg cctccatcca
     4921 gtctattaat tgttgccggg aagctagagt aagtagttcg ccagttaata gtttgcgcaa
     4981 cgttgttgcc attgctgcag gcatcgtggt gtcacgctcg tcgtttggta tggcttcatt
     5041 cagctccggt tcccaacgat caaggcgagt tacatgatcc cccatgttgt gcaaaaaagc
     5101 ggttagctcc ttcggtcctc cgatcgttgt cagaagtaag ttggccgcag tgttatcact
     5161 catggttatg gcagcactgc ataattctct tactgtcatg ccatccgtaa gatgcttttc
     5221 tgtgactggt gagtactcaa ccaagtcatt ctgagaatag tgtatgcggc gaccgagttg
     5281 ctcttgcccg gcgtcaacac gggataatac cgcgccacat agcagaactt taaaagtgct
     5341 catcattgga aaacgttctt cggggcgaaa actctcaagg atcttaccgc tgttgagatc
     5401 cagttcgatg taacccactc gtgcacccaa ctgatcttca gcatctttta ctttcaccag
     5461 cgtttctggg tgagcaaaaa caggaaggca aaatgccgca aaaaagggaa taagggcgac
     5521 acggaaatgt tgaatactca tactcttcct ttttcaatat tattgaagca tttatcaggg
     5581 ttattgtctc atgagcggat acatatttga atgtatttag aaaaataaac aaataggggt
     5641 tccgcgcaca tttccccgaa aagtgccacc tgacgtctaa gaaaccatta ttatcatgac
     5701 attaacctat aaaaataggc gtatcacgag gccctttcgt cttcaagaat tcataccaga
     5761 tcaccgaaaa ctgtcctcca aatgtgtccc cctcacactc ccaaattcgc gggcttctgc
     5821 ctcttagacc actctaccct attccccaca ctcaccggag ccaaagccgc ggcccttccg
     5881 tttctttgct tttgaaagac cccacccgta ggtggcaagc tagcttaagt aacgccactt
     5941 tgcaaggcat ggaaaaatac ataactgaga atagaaaagt tcagatcaag gtcaggaaca
     6001 aagaaacagc tgaataccaa acaggatatc tgtggtaagc ggttcctgcc ccggctcagg
     6061 gccaagaaca gatgagacag ctgagtgatg ggccaaacag gatatctgtg gtaagcagtt
     6121 cctgccccgg ctcggggcca agaacagatg gtccccagat gcggtccagc cctcagcagt
     6181 ttctagtgaa tcatcagatg tttccagggt gccccaagga cctgaaaatg accctgtacc
     6241 ttatttgaac taaccaatca gttcgcttct cgcttctgtt cgcgcgcttc cgctctccga
     6301 gctcaataaa agagcccaca acccctcact cggcgcgcca gtcttccgat agactgcgtc
     6361 gcccgggtac ccgtattccc aataaagcct cttgctgttt gcatccgaat cgtggtctcg
     6421 ctgttccttg ggagggtctc ctctgagtga ttgactaccc acgacggggg tctttcattt
     6481 gggggctcgt ccgggatttg gagacccctg cccagggacc accgacccac caccgggagg
     6541 taagctggcc agcaacttat ctgtgtctgt ccgattgtct agtgtctatg tttgatgtta
     6601 tgcgcctgcg tctgtactag ttagctaact agctctgtat ctggcggacc cgtggtggaa
     6661 ctgacgagtt ctgaacaccc ggccgcaacc ctgggagacg tcccagggac tttgggggcc
     6721 gtttttgtgg cccgacctga ggaagggagt cgatgtggaa tccgaccccg tcaggatatg
     6781 tggttctggt aggagacgag aacctaaaac agttcccgcc tccgtctgaa tttttgcttt
     6841 cggtttggaa ccgaagccgc gcgtcttgtc tgctgcagcg ctgcagcatc gttctgtgtt
     6901 gtctctgtct gactgtgttt ctgtatttgt ctgaaaatta gggccagact gttaccactc
     6961 ccttaagttt gaccttaggt cactggaaag atgtcgagcg gatcgctcac aaccagtcgg
     7021 tagatgtcaa gaagagacgt tgggttacct tctgctctgc agaatggcca acctttaacg
     7081 tcggatggcc gcgagacggc acctttaacc gagacctcat cacccaggtt aagatcaagg
     7141 tcttttcacc tggcccgcat ggacacccag accaggtccc ctacatcgtg acctgggaag
     7201 ccttggcttt tgacccccct ccctgggtca agccctttgt acaccctaag cctccgcctc
     7261 ctcttcctcc atccgccccg tctctccccc ttgaacctcc tcgttcgacc ccgcctcgat
     7321 cctcccttta tccagccctc actccttctc taggcgccgg aattccgatc tgatcaagag
     7381 acaggatgag gatcgtttcg catgattgaa caagatggat tgcacgcagg ttctccggcc
     7441 gcttgggtgg agaggctatt cggctatgac tgggcacaac agacaatcgg ctgctctgat
     7501 gccgccgtgt tccggctgtc agcgcagggg cgcccggttc tttttgtcaa gaccgacctg
     7561 tccggtgccc tgaatgaact gcaggacgag gcagcgcggc tatcgtggct ggccacgacg
     7621 ggcgttcctt gcgcagctgt gctcgacgtt gtcactgaag cgggaaggga ctggctgcta
     7681 ttgggcgaag tgccggggca ggatctcctg tcatctcacc ttgctcctgc cgagaaagta
     7741 tccatcatgg ctgatgcaat gcggcggctg catacgcttg atccggctac ctgcccattc
     7801 gaccaccaag cgaaacatcg catcgagcga gcacgtactc ggatggaagc cggtcttgtc
     7861 gatcaggatg atctggacga agagcatcag gggctcgcgc cagccgaact gttcgccagg
     7921 ctcaaggcgc gcatgcccga cggcgaggat ctcgtcgtga cccatggcga tgcctgcttg
     7981 ccgaatatca tggtggaaaa tggccgcttt tctggattca tcgactgtgg ccggctgggt
     8041 gtggcggacc gctatcagga catagcgttg gctacccgtg atattgctga agagcttggc
     8101 ggcgaatggg ctgaccgctt cctcgtgctt tacggtatcg ccgctcccga ttcgcagcgc
     8161 atcgccttct atcgccttct tgacgagttc ttctgagcgg gactctgggg ttcgaatagt
     8221 aatcaattac ggggtcatta gttc
//
